>Addgene plasmid #154121 | pNM3813 | addgene full sequence | sequence record 306081 | Addgene NGS Result
GAAGTTCCTATTCTCTAGAAAGTATAGGAACTTCATGAAAAAGCCTGAACTCACCGCGACGTCTGTCGAG
AAGTTTCTGATCGAAAAGTTCGACAGCGTCTCCGACCTGATGCAGCTCTCGGAGGGCGAAGAATCTCGTG
CTTTCAGCTTCGATGTAGGAGGGCGTGGATATGTCCTGCGGGTAAATAGCTGCGCCGATGGTTTCTACAA
AGATCGTTATGTTTATCGGCACTTTGCATCGGCCGCGCTCCCGATTCCGGAAGTGCTTGACATTGGGGAA
TTCAGCGAGAGCCTGACCTATTGCATCTCCCGCCGTGCACAGGGTGTCACGTTGCAAGACCTGCCTGAAA
CCGAACTGCCCGCTGTTCTGCAGCCGGTCGCGGAGGCCATGGATGCGATCGCTGCGGCCGATCTTAGCCA
GACGAGCGGGTTCGGCCCATTCGGACCGCAAGGAATCGGTCAATACACTACATGGCGTGATTTCATATGC
GCGATTGCTGATCCCCATGTGTATCACTGGCAAACTGTGATGGACGACACCGTCAGTGCGTCCGTCGCGC
AGGCTCTCGATGAGCTGATGCTTTGGGCCGAGGACTGCCCCGAAGTCCGGCACCTCGTGCACGCGGATTT
CGGCTCCAACAATGTCCTGACGGACAATGGCCGCATAACAGCGGTCATTGACTGGAGCGAGGCGATGTTC
GGGGATTCCCAATACGAGGTCGCCAACATCTTCTTCTGGAGGCCGTGGTTGGCTTGTATGGAGCAGCAGA
CGCGCTACTTCGAGCGGAGGCATCCGGAGCTTGCAGGATCGCCGCGGCTCCGGGCGTATATGCTCCGCAT
TGGTCTTGACCAACTCTATCAGAGCTTGGTTGACGGCAATTTCGATGATGCAGCTTGGGCGCAGGGTCGA
TGCGACGCAATCGTCCGATCCGGAGCCGGGACTGTCGGGCGTACACAAATCGCCCGCAGAAGCGCGGCCG
TCTGGACCGATGGCTGTGTAGAAGTACTCGCCGATAGTGGAAACCGACGCCCCAGCACTCGTCCGAGGGC
AAAGGAATAGGCGGGATGATCGACGCCAACGTCGTTGAATTTTCAAATTTTAAATACTGAATATTTGTTT
TTTTTCCTATTATTTATTTATTCTCTTTGTGTTTTTTTTCTTGCTTTCTAAAAAATTAATTCAATCCAAA
TCTAAACATTTTTTTTTCTCTTTCCGTCTCCCAATTCGTATTCCGCTCCTCTCATCTGAACACAATGTGC
AAGTTTATTTATCTTCTCGCTTTCATTTCATTAGGACGTGGGGGGAATTGGTGGAAGGGGGAAACACACA
AAAGGATGATGGAAATGAAATAAGGACACACAATATGCAACAACATTCAATTCAGAAATATGGAGGAAGG
TTTAAAAGAAAACATAAAAATATATAGAGGAGGAAGGAAACTAGCTGCCCTCGATTGTCTATCTTCCATT
CTCACCAAGTTTCAACAACTTTATTCAGTCATTCTTCTCTGGTTCATTTCCCAACCAATCTTCCCGAATA
AAGCCCATCTGTCCTTTCGGCCACATTCCTCACCTACATCCGTACTCCTTATCTCCCGTTCTTATCCAGT
CTTTTATCGTCTCTGCGTCTCGCACACTGTCTCGTCGGTAATGTAAAAAAAAAACAAAAAAAACTTGAAA
ACTTGCGGAAAGATTTCCTAATAAAAGGAGACGAATCCGGTAGGAAATCGACAAGTCTCTGCTTCTCGAA
GACTAGGTGAGTTACATTTCTTTGGCCGAATTATTTTGAAATCCTAAATTTGATAATTTCAGAGATGTCT
GTAAAACTTGCGTGTTATGTGACGGCTTCGGTCACTGTCGCCACTCTTATGGTATGCTTCATGACCATGT
CAACCATCTACTCGGAGGTTGATGGATTCAGAGAGAAGCTTGATACCGAGATGAATGTGTTCAGAGTGAG
TTAAATTATATTTTGAATTTTAAATAATTTTTAATTTTCTAGCAATCTACCAATGGATTGTGGAAGGACA
TAGTTGTCATCGGAAGATCTAGCAAGCGTGTCCGTTGTCAATATGAAGAGACCAACGCTACCCCAACTCC
ACATGCTGATGGATCCCCATCTGCTCCACCAGGTCAACCACCAGCAGTTCCACCAGTCTTCAACCAGCCA
AAGACTCCAAATGGAGCCAATGGAAATGGACCAACCTGCAACTGCAATGCTGATAACAAGTGCCCAGCTG
GACCATCCGGACCAAAGGGAGTTCCAGGAGTTCCAGGACTCGACGGAGTTCCAGGACTTGACGGTGTTCC
AGGAGTTGGAGCTGATGATATCGCTCCACAACGCGAGTCTGTCGGATGCTTCACTTGCCCACAAGGACCA
GTTGGACCACCAGGAGCTCTTGGAAGACCAGGACCACGTGGACTTCCAGGACCAAGAGGACAAAATGGAA
ACCCAGGAAGAGATGGACAACCAGGACATCCAGGAGAGCAAGGATCATCCGGTCAAATCGGAAAGATCGG
AGAGCCAGGACCACCAGGAGAGAAGGGACGCGACGCCGAGCATCCAATCGGAAGACCAGGACCAAAGGGA
CCAAGAGGAGATCAAGGACCAACAGGACCAGCTGGACAGAACGGTCTTCACGGACCACCAGGAGAGCCAG
GAACCGTTGGACCAGAAGGACCATCTGGAAAGCAAGGACGTCAAGGACCAGACGGAACCCAGGGAGAGAC
TGGACCAGACGGAAGACCAGGAAAGGATGCCGAGTACTGCCAGTGCCCAGACAAGTCTCCACCATCAGAG
GCTGTCAACGCCAACCGTGGATACAGAAATATCTAAATTGTTGGTGTTTTCTAATAAAATATTTGAGATT
CAGTGAGACTTTTTTCTTGGCGGCACAATAAAGTTTCCTCTTTTTGTTGGGTCACTCAACGAACACAATA
CAAATATTTGAGCGCTCGCATTTTTCTCAACCTTTCGGGTTTAAAGCACTTCAAAATGGAATTGAAGAGA
GATTGTGAAAGTACATCAGACAGAATCACATTTTGATAGCATTCACTTCACTCAGATGCAAACTTTTCAG
TGACTATAAAAAGTCATAAAATAATAACATTAAAAAAGCAAATAAATTAGCGAGAGAATTTTTTGACAAA
AAGAAAGAAGAGTGATAGAGAAGAAGGGAATGCTTGAAAGGATTTTGCATTTATCTTAATCACCGTCTTC
GAGAAGACGAACCATGGCGCCAGTTTCAGAATCCAAGTTTCTAATATAGTTCATCACAATGTTGACGTTG
GTCCAACCTCCGGCTTGCATAATCTCTGGGATGGAAACTCCAGCGCGAGCCATGTCACGGGCAGCTCCGA
CACGGGCGGAATGTCCAGACCAAGCCAAGTAACGTTGTCCGGAATCATCCTTGGCTCCGTAGATGAGACG
GTGGGTAGCTTCGAAGATTCCTGAAAATTTATTTTCAGCTTATTCTTAGCTAATATGTTGTTTAAACTTA
CCTTCAAGAGCTCGAGTCGAGAGTTGTGATGTTGCACTCGGGGCAGCAACTCCGTTCTTGCGAACACGAC
AGAACAGGTAGTTGTTTGGATCATCGGCGACTCCGGAAACCGAAATCCAGCGCTCAACGAGCTTGGTAAC
TCCAAGGGAGAGCGCTTTTTCGACTCCGGCAGTCGAGACCAGCGTTTTTGTACGTCCGATGTGGATGAGC
ATTCTTCCTCCGTCTGTGCGACTAATATCCTTGACGCGAATGCGGGCAATTTCGGCGATACGGAGAAGTG
TGTTGTAAGCAATTCCGAGGAAGGCGAGGTTTCGGATGTCCTGGCAACGATCGGAATTTTCCATAAGAGA
ACGGACCTGATCGAAGTCGGTTCTGAAAATTTCGTCAAGTCTTAGGATTGAATACATTAATATTTAAACT
TACCTTTCGAAGGCGAGGGCTTGCTTGGCTCTCTCTCCAGCATCAACATTTTCCTTGCGGATACGTCTCA
TTACGAGAGATACGGCATTAGAATCTGATGGGCGTGGAAGTCCAGATCGGCGATGGAGCATATTGAGCTG
TCCGAGATGTTGTTGGATCGTCTTCACCGCCAATCCACGAGCTTGGAGGTAGAGCAAGTAGTCACGAACG
TCTTCTGGCTCGGCTGGGAACCACTTGCGGTTGTTAAGCTTGCACCAGGCAGCCCAAGAACGGCACACTG
AGAGAAGCATCTTCCAGGTGTGCTCGGAGAAGGCTTGTCTGTCACGGAACATATCCATGAGGTTCTTGCG
AACTTCATCACTTGTCGCGTCAACTGGAAGTGCTGGAAGATTTTGATGAACAGTGAGAAGATTTGACATA
TTTTCGAAGTTTTTTAGATGCACTAGAACAAAGCGTGTTGGCTTCCTCTGAGCCCGCTTTCCTTATATAC
CCGCATTCTGCAGCCTTACAGAATGTTCTAGAAGGTCCTAGATGCATTCGTTTGAAAATACTCCCGGTGG
GTGCAAAGAGACGCAGACGGAAAATGTATCTGGGTCTCTTTATTGTGTACACTACTTTTCCATGTACCGA
ATGTGAGTCGCCCTCCTTTTGCAACAAGCAGCTCGAATGTTCTAGAAAAAGGTGGAAAATAGTATAAATA
CCGTTGAAAATAAATACCGAACAACATTTGCTCTAATTGTGAAATTAGAAATCTTCAAACTATAATCATG
TCACTTTACCACTATTTCCGTCCAGCTCAACGTTCCGTTTTTGGTGATCGTAAGCTTATCGATACCGTCG
ACCCGTTAACCGGGGGCCCGGTACCCAATTCGCCCTATAGTGAGTCGTATTACGCGCGCTCACTGGCCGT
CGTTTTACAACGTCGTGACTGGGAAAACCCTGGCGTTACCCAACTTAATCGCCTTGCAGCACATCCCCCT
TTCGCCAGCTGGCGTAATAGCGAAGAGGCCCGCACCGATCGCCCTTCCCAACAGTTGCGCAGCCTGAATG
GCGAATGGG
[124 nt withheld, positions 4980-5103]
C
[91 nt withheld, positions 5105-5195]
A
[49 nt withheld, positions 5197-5245]
CCTTTGACGTTGGAGTCCACGTTCTTT
[37 nt withheld, positions 5273-5309]
ACCCTATCTCGGTCTATTCTTTTGATTTATAAGGGATTTTGCCGATTTCGGCCTATTGGTTAAAAAATGA
GCTGATTTAACAAAAATTTAACGCGAATTTTAACAAAATATTAACGCTTACAATTTAGGTGGCACTTTTC
GGGGAAATGTGCGCGGAACCCCTATTTGTTTATTTTTCTAAATACATTCAAATATGTATCCGCTCATGAG
ACAATAACCCTGATAAATGCTTCAATAATATTGAAAAAGGAAGAGTATGAGTATTCAACATTTCCGTGTC
GCCCTTATTCCCTTTTTTGCGGCATTTTGCCTTCCTGTTTTTGCTCACCCAGAAACGCTGGTGAAAGTAA
AAGATGCTGAAGATCAGTTGGGTGCACGAGTGGGTTACATCGAACTGGATCTCAACAGCGGTAAGATCCT
TGAGAGTTTTCGCCCCGAAGAACGTTTTCCAATGATGAGCACTTTTAAAGTTCTGCTATGTGGCGCGGTA
TTATCCCGTATTGACGCCGGGCAAGAGCAACTCGGTCGCCGCATACACTATTCTCAGAATGACTTGGTTG
AGTACTCACCAGTCACAGAAAAGCATCTTACGGATGGCATGACAGTAAGAGAATTATGCAGTGCTGCCAT
AACCATGAGTGATAACACTGCGGCCAACTTACTTCTGACAACGATCGGAGGACCGAAGGAGCTAACCGCT
TTTTTGCACAACATGGGGGATCATGTAACTCGCCTTGATCGTTGGGAACCGGAGCTGAATGAAGCCATAC
CAAACGACGAGCGTGACACCACGATGCCTGTAGCAATGGCAACAACGTTGCGCAAACTATTAACTGGCGA
ACTACTTACTCTAGCTTCCCGGCAACAATTAATAGACTGGATGGAGGCGGATAAAGTTGCAGGACCACTT
CTGCGCTCGGCCCTTCCGGCTGGCTGGTTTATTGCTGATAAATCTGGAGCCGGTGAGCGTGGGTCTCGCG
GTATCATTGCAGCACTGGGGCCAGATGGTAAGCCCTCCCGTATCGTAGTTATCTACACGACGGGGAGTCA
GGCAACTATGGATGAACGAAATAGACAGATCGCTGAGATAGGTGCCTCACTGATTAAGCATTGGTAACTG
TCAGACCAAGTTTACTCATATATACTTTAGATTGATTTAAAACTTCATTTTTAATTTAAAAGGATCTAGG
TGAAGATCCTTTTTGATAATCTCATGACCAAAATCCCTTAACGTGAGTTTTCGTTCCACTGAGCGTCAGA
CCCCGTAGAAAAGATCAAAGGATCTTCTTGAGATCCTTTTTTTCTGCGCGTAATCTGCTGCTTGCAAACA
AAAAAACCACCGCTACCAGCGGTGGTTTGTTTGCCGGATCAAGAGCTACCAACTCTTTTTCCGAAGGTAA
CTGGCTTCAGCAGAGCGCAGATACCAAATACTGTTCTTCTAGTGTAGCCGTAGTTAGGCCACCACTTCAA
GAACTCTGTAGCACCGCCTACATACCTCGCTCTGCTAATCCTGTTACCAGTGGCTGCTGCCAGTGGCGAT
AAGTCGTGTCTTACCGGGTTGGACTCAAGACGATAGTTACCGGATAAGGCGCAGCGGTCGGGCTGAATGG
GGGGTTCGTGCACACAGCCCAGCTTGGAGCGAACGACCTACACCGAACTGAGATACCTACAGCGTGAGCT
ATGAGAAAGCGCCACGCTTCCCGAAGGGAGAAAGGCGGACAGGTATCCGGTAAGCGGCAGGGTCGGAACA
GGAGAGCGCACGAGGGAGCTTCCAGGGGGAAACGCCTGGTATCTTTATAGTCCTGTCGGGTTTCGCCACC
TCTGACTTGAGCGTCGATTTTTGTGATGCTCGTCAGGGGGGCGGAGCCTATGGAAAAACGCCAGCAACGC
GGCCTTTTTACGGTTCCTGGCCTTTTGCTGGCCTTTTGCTCACATGTTCTTTCCTGCGTTATCCCCTGAT
TCTGTGGATAACCGTATTACCGCCTTTGAGTGAGCTGATACCGCTCGCCGCAGCCGAACGACCGAGCGCA
GCGAGTCAGTGAGCGAGGAAGCGGAATTCGCCCAATACGCAAACCGCCTCTCCCCGCGCGTTGGCCGATT
CATTAATGCAGCTGGCACGACAGGTTTCCCGACTGGAAAGCGGGCAGTGAGCGCAACGCAATTAATGTGA
GTTAGCTCACTCATTAGGCACCCCAGGCTTTACACTTTATGCTTCCGGCTCGTATGTTGTGTGGAATTGT
GAGCGGATAACAATTTCACACAGGAAACAGCTATGACCATGATTACGCCAAGCGCGCAATTAACCCTCAC
TAAAGGGAACAAAAGCTGGAGCTCCACCGCGGTGGCGGCCGCTCTAGATGGATAACTTCGTATAGCATAC
ATTATACGAAGTTATACGGGCGAATTGGAGCTCCACCGCGGTGGCGGCCGCTCTAGAACTAGTGGTTCCG
GAGCAGTTCAAGACAACTTTTGTCAATGGCAAGCTAGTCACTGTCGTCTCGGACATTTGCTAAATCTTCT
CACGTCATAACCTTATTTTTCAACTTCATGAACTATCCCCTCGAACTTTTTTATTTGTCCCTGTCTACAA
TTCTTTATAAGCAATTGAGACACACTTTGCTTTATTAAATAATACCGATTTTGTTTTGTATATGCATTGA
CTGGTGCTCAACTATTTTTATTGAAAAAATTACTTTTTACTGTCTCGTCGAATAAAAGTGATCCCTTCCA
AAAAATAGTTATTCATGTTTGAAGGTTTGTGATCGTAGAACAATTGCACCGAATGTAGTGTAAAAAAAAT
TCCAGAATGTTCAAATACATTTCCACCCTCACCAGAACATCTCAAACACCAGGCACATTTCAACACACTT
TCATGGATCTTATCTTGCCTCAAAACCATCAGCTTTCTTCTCATTCTACAAGTATGAAACAATCTACTAT
TCTATACATTTATAATGTAATGGAACCATGTGAAGACATGAGCAAGATCATTGTCGTCAGCGACTACCCC
TCCTTCATTTTTCTTAGAGTATCAGTTTGCTAATGCTATTTTTTTTATCGCTATCAAGTTATAGAATGCC
ACCAAAGAAGAAGCGTAAGGTCGAGGACCCAATGAAGGCCCTCACCGCCCGTCAACAAGAGGTCTTCGAC
CTCATCCGTGACCACATCTCCCAAACCGGAATGCCACCAACCCGTGCCGAGATCGCCCAACGTCTCGGAT
TCCGTTCCCCAAACGCCGCCGAGGAGCACCTCAAGGTAAGTTTAAACATATATATACTAACTAACCCTGA
TTATTTAAATTTTCAGGCTCTCGCTCGTAAGGGAGTCATCGAGATCGTCTCCGGAGCCTCCCGTGGAATC
CGTCTCCTCCAAGAGGAGGAGGAGGGACTCCCACTCGTCGGACGTGTCGCTGCTGGAGAGCCACTCCTCG
CCCAACAACACATCGAGGGACACTACCAAGTCGACCCATCCCTCTTCAAGCCAAACGCCGACTTCCTCCT
CCGTGTCTCCGGAATGTCCATGAAGGACATCGGAATCATGGACGGAGATCTCCTCGCCGTCCACAAGACC
CAAGACGTCCGTAACGGACAAGTCGTCGTCGCCCGTATCGACGACGAGGTCACCGTCAAGCGTCTTAAGG
TAAGTTTAAACATGATATTACTAACTAACTAATCTGATTTAAATTTTCAGAAGCAAGGAAACAAGGTCGA
GCTCCTCCCAGAGAACTCCGAGTTCAAGCCAATCGTCGTCGACCTCCGTCAACAATCCTTCACCATCGAG
GGACTCGCCGTCGGAGTCATCCGTAACGGAGACTGGCTCGAGCTCGCGGGTTCTGGATCTGGATCTGGAG
GTTCCGGTCGTCAACTTGAGCTCCCACCAACCGCCACCGCCACCGCCAGTATCATGCCACACGTCATGGA
GCAACCACTCTCCACCTCCATCAACCCAGTCAACGACCGTTTCAACGGAATACCAAACCCAACCCCATAC
AACTCCGACGCCGCCCTCGACGCCATCACCCAAACCAACGACTACGGATCCGTCAACACCCACGGAATCC
TCTCCACCTACCCACCACCAGCCACCCACCTCAACGAGGCCTCCGTCGCCCTCGCACCAGGAGGAGCACC
ACCACGTCCACCACCACCATACGTCGACTCCACCACCAACCACCCACCATACCATTCCAACCTCGTCCCA
ATGGCCAACTTCGGATACTCCACCGTCGACTACGACGCCATGGTCGACGACCTCGCCTCCATCGAGTACA
CCGACGCCGTCGACGTCGACCCACAATTCATGACCAACCTCGGGTTCGTCCCAGGATGCAACTTCTCCGA
CATCAACACCTATGAGCAATAAAAGTAAATTTTTTGCCCCTTCCACCCACAACGCTCAAAAGAAGTTCGT
ATTATCCCGCAACCCATCCAGACCATCCTTTTACATTTTTTTTATTTTCTCTTTTTTTTTTCTTCACCCT
CTCCGTGTACATTGCTAGTAATAGTTCCAACTTCTCTAGCCGACTGCATTATGCTTCCCATTCTCACCCA
AATCTTCATTGGTAACTTCTCTTGTATTTGTTCAATACTATTCCGGTAGTAATCTAGGCATGTATAACTA
GGTTCTCTGTGTATCTTTGGTTTGAAGTTGAGGTTTAATGCAATCACTTTTGTTGTTGTACCCTATTACT
GCCGATGACCCCCATTTTCTCATTACAAAATTGACATTTTAAACCATTTTTTCTCTGAATCATGCTCATT
ATTTGAGCCACATTCATAATAAAGCTTTTAATAAGACAAATTGATCAAGTTTATCTAATGTAAAAAATAC
AAATAAAGAAAATTCAACCCGGAGGAGAGATGAAGTGAGTAGCTGTTACGGAACACAGATTATTTGCCTT
GTTTGTTTCCGAAGATGTCTCCGACGCGGTCCAAAATTGAGCCAATACTGAGCGGGTACCCGGGAAGTTC
CTATACTATTTGAAGAATAGGAACTTCTGCAGGAATTCGATATCGGT
Features (pLannotate 1.2.2; 25 found; start..end, strand, type, name):
      1..34      +  protein_bind   FRT (minimal): supports FLP-mediated excision but not integration (Turan and Bode, 2011) FLP recombinase from the Saccharomyces cerevisiae 2μ plasmid
     35..1060    +  CDS            HygR: aminoglycoside phosphotransferase from E. coli; aph(4)-Ia; confers resistance to hygromycin
   1815..1961    +  CDS            sqt-1 (fragment): SQT1_CAEEL - Also known as rol-5. Protein inferred from homology: Swiss-Prot protein existence level 3. Nematode cuticles are composed largely of collagen-like proteins. The cuticle functions both as an exoskeleton and as a barrier to protect the worm from its environment. This is a collagen critical for organismal morphogenesis. Mutations in sqt-1 can lengthen, shorten, or helically twist the entire animal. From Caenorhabditis elegans.
   1994..2833    +  CDS            sqt-1 (fragment): SQT1_CAEEL - Also known as rol-5. Protein inferred from homology: Swiss-Prot protein existence level 3. Nematode cuticles are composed largely of collagen-like proteins. The cuticle functions both as an exoskeleton and as a barrier to protect the worm from its environment. This is a collagen critical for organismal morphogenesis. Mutations in sqt-1 can lengthen, shorten, or helically twist the entire animal. From Caenorhabditis elegans.
   2877..3200    -  terminator     tbb-2 terminator: tbb-2; transcription terminator for the C. elegans tubulin beta-2 gene
   3209..4339    -  CDS            cre: RECR_BPP1 - Experimental evidence at protein level: Swiss-Prot protein existence level 1. Catalyzes site-specific recombination between two 34-base- pair LOXP sites. Its role is to maintain the phage genome as a monomeric unit-copy plasmid in the lysogenic state. From Escherichia phage P1 (Bacteriophage P1).
   4688..4738    +  CDS            hsp-16.1 (fragment): HSP11_CAEEL - Also known as hsp16-1b. Experimental evidence at transcript level: Swiss-Prot protein existence level 2. From Caenorhabditis elegans.
   4742..4763    +  misc_feature   MCS (fragment): pBluescript multiple cloning site
   4794..4812    -  promoter       T7 promoter: promoter for bacteriophage T7 RNA polymerase
   4820..4975    +  CDS            lacZα (fragment): LacZα fragment of β-galactosidase; lacZ fragment
   4980..5408    +  rep_origin     f1 ori (sequence partly withheld): f1 bacteriophage origin of replication; arrow indicates direction of (+) strand synthesis
   5461..5565    +  promoter       AmpR promoter: bla
   5566..6426    +  CDS            AmpR: β-lactamase; bla; confers resistance to ampicillin, carbenicillin, and related antibiotics
   6597..7185    +  rep_origin     ori: high-copy-number ColE1/pMB1/pBR322/pUC origin of replication
   7368..7459    +  CDS            lacI (fragment): lac repressor; lacI; The lac repressor binds to the lac operator to inhibit transcription in E. coli. This inhibition can be relieved by adding lactose or isopropyl-β-D-thiogalactopyranoside (IPTG).
   7472..7493    +  protein_bind   CAP binding site: CAP binding activates transcription in the presence of cAMP. E. coli catabolite activator protein
   7508..7538    +  promoter       lac promoter: promoter for the E. coli lac operon
   7546..7562    +  protein_bind   lac operator: The lac repressor binds to the lac operator to inhibit transcription in E. coli. This inhibition can be relieved by adding lactose or isopropyl-β-D-thiogalactopyranoside (IPTG). lac repressor encoded by lacI
   7607..7625    +  promoter       T3 promoter: promoter for bacteriophage T3 RNA polymerase
   7638..7667    +  misc_feature   MCS (fragment): pBluescript multiple cloning site
   7671..7704    +  protein_bind   loxP: Cre-mediated recombination occurs in the 8-bp core sequence (GCATACAT). Cre recombinase
   7717..7754    +  misc_feature   MCS (fragment): pBluescript multiple cloning site
   8421..9128    +  CDS            lexA: LEXA_ECOLI - Also known as exrA, spr, tsl, umuA. Experimental evidence at protein level: Swiss-Prot protein existence level 1. Represses a number of genes involved in the response to DNA damage (SOS response), including recA and lexA. Binds to the 16 bp palindromic sequence 5'-CTGTATATATATACAG-3'. In the presence of single- stranded DNA, RecA interacts with LexA causing an autocatalytic cleavage which disrupts the DNA-binding part of LexA, leading to derepression of the SOS regulon and eventually DNA repair. Implicated in hydroxy radical-mediated cell death induced by hydroxyurea treatment (Pu
   9207..9668    +  CDS            qa-1f (fragment): QA1F_NEUCR - Protein predicted: Swiss-Prot protein existence level 4. Transcription activation of genes for enzymes and proteins of quinate metabolism by binding to a 16 base-pair sequence (consensus 5'- GGRTAARYRYTTAYCC-3') in front of each Qa genes. From Neurospora crassa (strain ATCC 24698 / 74-OR23-1A / CBS 708.71 / DSM 1257 / FGSC 987).
  10306..10323   +  misc_feature   MCS (fragment): pBluescript multiple cloning site
