[The description below was written by a language model from this plasmid's Addgene catalogue record and pLannotate feature annotations shown in this document.]
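Description:
pNM3813 is a C. elegans expression and integration plasmid built on the pLF3FShC backbone, a vector designed for Flp recombinase-mediated cassette exchange (RMCE). It is about 10.3 kb. In E. coli it is maintained through a high-copy ColE1/pUC-type origin with ampicillin resistance. The pBluescript-derived backbone also carries an f1 origin, lac promoter/operator remnants, and T3 and T7 promoters. Selection in worms is by hygromycin.

The payload, assembled by multi-fragment Golden Gate cloning, is mec-4p::lexA-L-QFAD::act-4 3' UTR. The mec-4 promoter and act-4 3' UTR were amplified from genomic DNA. They flank a synthetic, codon-optimized open reading frame that joins the bacterial LexA DNA-binding domain to the activation domain of Neurospora QF (qa-1f) through a flexible linker. The feature table detects the lexA and qa-1f segments but does not annotate the promoter or the UTR. The encoded chimeric transcription factor serves as a driver in a bipartite expression system, activating reporters or effectors placed under LexA operator sites in the cells where the mec-4 promoter is active.

The remaining annotated elements belong to the RMCE machinery. A minimal FRT site directly precedes the promoterless hygromycin resistance coding sequence, an arrangement that suggests the marker is expressed only after correct integration, although the record does not say so. Downstream lie sqt-1 collagen sequences, probably a visible morphological marker, and a Cre gene with a tbb-2 terminator next to an hsp-16.1 fragment, which points to heat-shock control. One loxP site is annotated, so Cre may be intended to remove marker and backbone sequences after insertion; a second loxP and a second Flp target site are not annotated. The plasmid is used to generate integrated touch-neuron-promoter LexA driver lines.
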