Addgene plasmid #154121: pNM3813
Purpose: mec-4 promoter driving lexA-L-QFAD in an RCME vector
Depositing lab: Michael Nonet. Depositing organization: Washington University in Saint Louis. Publication: Efficient Transgenesis in Caenorhabditis elegans Using Flp Recombinase-Mediated Cassette Exchange. Nonet ML. Genetics. 2020 Jun 8. pii: genetics.120.303388. doi: 10.1534/genetics.120.303388. PubMed 32513816.
Backbone
  Vector backbone: pLF3FShC
  Backbone manufacturer: Addgene #153083
  Backbone size w/o insert (bp): 7855
  Total vector size (bp): 10326
  Modifications to backbone: none
  Vector type: Worm Expression ; RMCE
  Selectable markers: Hygromycin
Growth in bacteria
  Bacterial resistance: Ampicillin, 100 μg/mL
  Growth temperature: 37°C
  Growth strain: DH5alpha
  Copy number: High Copy
Gene/Insert
  Gene/Insert name: mec-4p::lexA-L-QFAD::act-4 '3
  Species: C. elegans (nematode), Synthetic
  Insert size (bp): 2575
  Promoter: not applicable
  Cloning method: Unknown
  Sequencing primers: 5′ not applicable
Resource information
  A portion of this plasmid was derived from a plasmid made by: The insert was added using a multi-fragment Golden Gate reaction with the mec-4p and act-4 3' UTR coming from amplified genomic sequences , the codon optimized lexA DNA binding domain, flexible linker and codon optimized QF activation domain from synthetic DNA.
Terms and licenses: Academic/Nonprofit Terms; Industry Terms: Not Available to Industry
How to cite: pNM3813 was a gift from Michael Nonet (Addgene plasmid # 154121 ; http://n2t.net/addgene:154121 ; RRID:Addgene_154121)
